Addgene plasmid #132171: pDONR221_SLC6A12
Purpose: Gateway entry clone with codon-optimized ORF sequence for subcloning into custom expression vectors
Depositing lab: RESOLUTE Consortium & Giulio Superti-Furga. Depositing organization: CeMM Research Center for Molecular Medicine. Publication: The RESOLUTE consortium: unlocking SLC transporters for drug discovery. Superti-Furga G, Lackner D, Wiedmer T, Ingles-Prieto A, Barbosa B, Girardi E, Goldmann U, Gurtl B, Klavins K, Klimek C, Lindinger S, Lineiro-Retes E, Muller AC, Onstein S, Redinger G, Reil D, Sedlyarov V, Wolf G, Crawford M, Everley R, ... Steppan CM. Nat Rev Drug Discov. 2020 Jul;19(7):429-430. doi: 10.1038/d41573-020-00056-6. PubMed 32265506.
Backbone
  Vector backbone: pDONR221
  Backbone manufacturer: Thermo Fisher Scientific
  Backbone size w/o insert (bp): 2550
  Vector type: Mammalian Expression
Growth in bacteria
  Bacterial resistance: Kanamycin, 50 μg/mL
  Growth temperature: 37°C
  Growth strain: Stbl3
  Copy number: High Copy
Gene/Insert
  Gene/Insert name: SLC6A12 (alt name: BGT-1)
  Species: H. sapiens (human)
  Insert size (bp): 1842
  Entrez Gene: SLC6A12 (a.k.a. BGT-1, BGT1, GAT2)
  Cloning method: Gateway Cloning
  Sequencing primers: 5′ M13-fwd; 3′ M13-rev
Terms and licenses: Academic/Nonprofit Terms; Industry Terms
Depositor comments: For more information on the full Resolute plasmid collection, please see www.addgene.org/depositor-collections/re-solute/. Please provide your feedback on this plasmid to the RESOLUTE consortium by filling out their RESOLUTE repository feedback form: https://forms.office.com/Pages/ResponsePage.aspx?id=0e05yklzmkS7rjFGQL4N7z4feCLQvEJAmVcOCM_u885UN1JJRko0Ukg4TVQwNTZLOUxPQVJWT1NHUCQlQCN0PWcu
How to cite: pDONR221_SLC6A12 was a gift from RESOLUTE Consortium & Giulio Superti-Furga (Addgene plasmid # 132171 ; http://n2t.net/addgene:132171 ; RRID:Addgene_132171)
