[The description below was written by a language model from this plasmid's Addgene catalogue record and pLannotate feature annotations shown in this document.]
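Description:
pDONR221_SLC6A12 is a Gateway entry clone built on the pDONR221 backbone and carrying a codon-optimized open reading frame for human SLC6A12, also known as BGT-1, a solute carrier that transports betaine and GABA. It is thought to contribute to GABA reuptake in the brain and to osmotic regulation. The 1,842 bp ORF lies between attL1 and attL2 recombination sites within a sequenced plasmid of about 4.4 kb. The plasmid is propagated in E. coli from a high-copy ColE1/pUC-type origin and selected with kanamycin through an aminoglycoside phosphotransferase (KanR) gene.

Although the catalogue lists the vector type as mammalian expression, the feature table shows no eukaryotic promoter or polyadenylation signal around the insert, so the construct is a shuttle for the coding sequence rather than an expression plasmid in its own right. In an LR Clonase reaction, the attL sites recombine with attR sites in a destination vector, moving the ORF directionally into whatever promoter, tag or delivery context the user chooses. This matches the stated purpose of subcloning into custom expression vectors. Upstream of attL1, the rrnB T1 and T2 terminators insulate the insert from read-through transcription in bacteria. A T7 promoter sits just beyond attL2, oriented toward the insert on the opposite strand. The short lacI and lacZα fragments are backbone remnants with no evident function, and M13 forward and reverse primer sites flank the cassette for sequence verification. The plasmid belongs to a consortium collection of solute carrier clones assembled to support transporter research and drug discovery.
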