Features (pLannotate 1.2.2; 10 found; start..end, strand, type, name):
    121..213     +  CDS            lacI (fragment): lac repressor; lacI; The lac repressor binds to the lac operator to inhibit transcription in E. coli. This inhibition can be relieved by adding lactose or isopropyl-β-D-thiogalactopyranoside (IPTG).
    268..295     -  terminator     rrnB T2 terminator: transcription terminator T2 from the E. coli rrnB gene
    427..470     +  terminator     rrnB T1 terminator: Escherichia coli rrnB; transcription terminator T1 from the E. coli rrnB gene
    517..553     -  CDS            lacZα (fragment): LacZα fragment of β-galactosidase; lacZ fragment
    569..668     +  protein_bind   attL1: mutant version of attL; recombination site for the Gateway® LR reaction LR Clonase™
    674..2515    +  CDS            SLC6A12 (sequence withheld): S6A12_HUMAN - Experimental evidence at protein level: Swiss-Prot protein existence level 1. Transports betaine and GABA. May have a role in regulation of GABAergic transmission in the brain through the reuptake of GABA into presynaptic terminals, as well as in osmotic regulation. From Homo sapiens (Human).
   2517..2616    -  protein_bind   attL2: mutant version of attL; recombination site for the Gateway® LR reaction LR Clonase™
   2634..2652    -  promoter       T7 promoter: promoter for bacteriophage T7 RNA polymerase
   2786..3595    +  CDS            KanR: aminoglycoside phosphotransferase; aph(3')-Ia; confers resistance to kanamycin in bacteria or G418 (Geneticin®) in eukaryotes
   3742..4330    +  rep_origin     ori: high-copy-number ColE1/pMB1/pBR322/pUC origin of replication
>Addgene plasmid #132171 | pDONR221_SLC6A12 | addgene full sequence | sequence record 260985 | Addgene NGS Result
CTTTCCTGCGTTATCCCCTGATTCTGTGGATAACCGTATTACCGCCTTTGAGTGAGCTGATACCGCTCGC
CGCAGCCGAACGACCGAGCGCAGCGAGTCAGTGAGCGAGGAAGCGGAAGAGCGCCCAATACGCAAACCGC
CTCTCCCCGCGCGTTGGCCGATTCATTAATGCAGCTGGCACGACAGGTTTCCCGACTGGAAAGCGGGCAG
TGAGCGCAACGCAATTAATACGCGTACCGCTAGCCAGGAAGAGTTTGTAGAAACGCAAAAAGGCCATCCG
TCAGGATGGCCTTCTGCTTAGTTTGATGCCTGGCAGTTTATGGCGGGCGTCCTGCCCGCCACCCTCCGGG
CCGTTGCTTCACAACGTTCAAATCCGCTCCCGGCGGATTTGTCCTACTCAGGAGAGCGTTCACCGACAAA
CAACAGATAAAACGAAAGGCCCAGTCTTCCGACTGAGCCTTTCGTTTTATTTGATGCCTGGCAGTTCCCT
ACTCTCGCGTTAACGCTAGCATGGATGTTTTCCCAGTCACGACGTTGTAAAACGACGGCCAGTCTTAAGC
TCGGGCCCCAAATAATGATTTTATTTTGACTGATAGTGACCTGTTCGTTGCAACACATTGATGAGCAATG
CTTTTTTATAATGCCAACTTTGTACAAAAAAGCAGGCTCCACC
[1842 nt withheld, positions 674-2515]
GACCCAGCTTTCTTGTACAAAGTTGGCATTATAAGAAAGCATTGCTTATCAATTTGTTGCAACGAACAGG
TCACTATCAGTCAAAATAAAATCATTATTTGCCATCCAGCTGATATCCCCTATAGTGAGTCGTATTACAT
GGTCATAGCTGTTTCCTGGCAGCTCTGGCCCGTGTCTCAAAATCTCTGATGTTACATTGCACAAGATAAA
AATATATCATCATGAACAATAAAACTGTCTGCTTACATAAACAGTAATACAAGGGGTGTTATGAGCCATA
TTCAACGGGAAACGTCGAGGCCGCGATTAAATTCCAACATGGATGCTGATTTATATGGGTATAAATGGGC
TCGCGATAATGTCGGGCAATCAGGTGCGACAATCTATCGCTTGTATGGGAAGCCCGATGCGCCAGAGTTG
TTTCTGAAACATGGCAAAGGTAGCGTTGCCAATGATGTTACAGATGAGATGGTCAGACTAAACTGGCTGA
CGGAATTTATGCCTCTTCCGACCATCAAGCATTTTATCCGTACTCCTGATGATGCATGGTTACTCACCAC
TGCGATCCCCGGAAAAACAGCATTCCAGGTATTAGAAGAATATCCTGATTCAGGTGAAAATATTGTTGAT
GCGCTGGCAGTGTTCCTGCGCCGGTTGCATTCGATTCCTGTTTGTAATTGTCCTTTTAACAGCGATCGCG
TATTTCGTCTCGCTCAGGCGCAATCACGAATGAATAACGGTTTGGTTGATGCGAGTGATTTTGATGACGA
GCGTAATGGCTGGCCTGTTGAACAAGTCTGGAAAGAAATGCATAAACTTTTGCCATTCTCACCGGATTCA
GTCGTCACTCATGGTGATTTCTCACTTGATAACCTTATTTTTGACGAGGGGAAATTAATAGGTTGTATTG
ATGTTGGACGAGTCGGAATCGCAGACCGATACCAGGATCTTGCCATCCTATGGAACTGCCTCGGTGAGTT
TTCTCCTTCATTACAGAAACGGCTTTTTCAAAAATATGGTATTGATAATCCTGATATGAATAAATTGCAG
TTTCATTTGATGCTCGATGAGTTTTTCTAATCAGAATTGGTTAATTGGTTGTAACACTGGCAGAGCATTA
CGCTGACTTGACGGGACGGCGCAAGCTCATGACCAAAATCCCTTAACGTGAGTTACGCGTCGTTCCACTG
AGCGTCAGACCCCGTAGAAAAGATCAAAGGATCTTCTTGAGATCCTTTTTTTCTGCGCGTAATCTGCTGC
TTGCAAACAAAAAAACCACCGCTACCAGCGGTGGTTTGTTTGCCGGATCAAGAGCTACCAACTCTTTTTC
CGAAGGTAACTGGCTTCAGCAGAGCGCAGATACCAAATACTGTTCTTCTAGTGTAGCCGTAGTTAGGCCA
CCACTTCAAGAACTCTGTAGCACCGCCTACATACCTCGCTCTGCTAATCCTGTTACCAGTGGCTGCTGCC
AGTGGCGATAAGTCGTGTCTTACCGGGTTGGACTCAAGACGATAGTTACCGGATAAGGCGCAGCGGTCGG
GCTGAACGGGGGGTTCGTGCACACAGCCCAGCTTGGAGCGAACGACCTACACCGAACTGAGATACCTACA
GCGTGAGCTATGAGAAAGCGCCACGCTTCCCGAAGGGAGAAAGGCGGACAGGTATCCGGTAAGCGGCAGG
GTCGGAACAGGAGAGCGCACGAGGGAGCTTCCAGGGGGAAACGCCTGGTATCTTTATAGTCCTGTCGGGT
TTCGCCACCTCTGACTTGAGCGTCGATTTTTGTGATGCTCGTCAGGGGGGCGGAGCCTATGGAAAAACGC
CAGCAACGCGGCCTTTTTACGGTTCCTGGCCTTTTGCTGGCCTTTTGCTCACATGTT
