>Addgene plasmid #132171 | pDONR221_SLC6A12 | depositor partial sequence | sequence record 253742 | Codon-optimized ORF of SLC6A12
[1842 nt withheld, positions 1-1842]
